Addgene plasmid #29794: PA0288_Y157M_pET21a
Depositing lab: SeWon Suh. Depositing organization: Seoul National University.
Backbone
  Vector backbone: pET21a
  Backbone size w/o insert (bp): 5000
  Vector type: Bacterial Expression
Growth in bacteria
  Bacterial resistance: Ampicillin, 100 μg/mL
  Growth temperature: 37°C
  Growth strain: DH5alpha
  Copy number: Low Copy
Gene/Insert
  Gene/Insert name: 3-guanidinopropionase (alt name: GpuA)
  Species: P. aeruginosa
  Insert size (bp): 954
  Mutation: Y157M
  Entrez Gene: gpuA
  Tag / fusion protein: His (C terminal on backbone)
  Cloning method: Restriction Enzyme; 5′ cloning site NdeI (not destroyed); 3′ cloning site XhoI (not destroyed)
  Sequencing primers: 5′ T7
Terms and licenses: Academic/Nonprofit Terms; Industry Terms: Not Available to Industry
How to cite: PA0288_Y157M_pET21a was a gift from SeWon Suh (Addgene plasmid # 29794 ; http://n2t.net/addgene:29794 ; RRID:Addgene_29794)
