[The description below was written by a language model from this plasmid's Addgene catalogue record.]
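Description:
PA0288_Y157M_pET21a is a bacterial expression plasmid built on the pET21a backbone (recorded as roughly 5 kb without insert). It carries the Pseudomonas aeruginosa gpuA gene, locus PA0288, which encodes 3-guanidinopropionase. The 954 bp coding insert was placed between the NdeI and XhoI sites by restriction cloning, and both sites remain intact. This arrangement puts the start codon at the NdeI site and fuses the reading frame to the C-terminal His tag supplied by the backbone. The plasmid confers ampicillin resistance, is listed as low copy, and is maintained in a standard cloning strain such as DH5alpha.

No feature table accompanies the record, so the regulatory elements are not itemised. The pET21a series generally drives expression from a T7 promoter under lac operator control, which fits the T7 sequencing primer listed for the 5′ end. Protein production would therefore normally need a host that supplies T7 RNA polymerase, rather than the propagation strain.

The insert carries a single substitution, Y157M, replacing tyrosine 157 with methionine. The record does not explain why this mutation was made. A His-tagged point mutant in a T7 expression vector is typically used to overproduce and affinity-purify the variant enzyme for biochemical or structural comparison with the wild-type protein, for example to test how one residue contributes to substrate recognition or catalysis. Distribution is limited to academic and nonprofit users.
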