>Addgene plasmid #29794 | PA0288_Y157M_pET21a | addgene partial sequence | sequence record 35191 | 29794 with T7-term
GCAGCCGGATCTCAGTGGTGGTGGTGGTGGTGCTCGAGGGCGCTTCGCGCGGCCGACTCGGCAAGCAGGC
AGAGCAGTTCGAACATCATGGTCGCCCCCACCAGCGCCGTGGCGCCGCCGACATCGAACGGCGGCGAGAC
TTCCACCACGTCGGCGCCGACCAGGTCCAGCCCGCGCAGGCCGCGGACCAGTTGCTGGGCCTGGAGGCTC
GTCATGCCGCCGATCTCCGGGGTGCCGGTGCCAGGCGCGAAGGCCGGGTCGAGCACGTCGACGTCGAAAC
TCACATAGGTCGGCCCGTCGCCCACCACCCGCCGCGCTTCGGCCAGGGTCGCCTCGACGCCCAGTTCGAC
GAACTCTTCCATGTGGATCACGCGGATGCCGCACTCGCGGGCGAAAGCGTCGTCGTCCGGCGAATACACC
GAGCCGCGAATGCCGATCTGCACCGTGCGCAGCGGGTCGAGCAGACCTTCCTCGATGGCCCGGCGGAATG
GCGTGCCGTGGGTGTAGGGGTTGTCGCCGAACATGCGGTCGTTGGTATCGGAATGCGCATCGAAATGCAC
CATGCCCAGCGGCCGCTCGCGACCCAGGGCGCGAAAGATCGGCAGGGTCACCAGGTGGTCGCCACCGACC
GACAGCGGCAGGGTACCGGCGGCATGGACCTGGCGATAGAAGCCTTCGATGCGGCGCA
